>Addgene plasmid #86041 | hNedd4-2 CS | addgene full sequence | sequence record 171539 | Addgene NGS Result
GACGGATCGGGAGATCTCCCGATCCCCTATGGTGCACTCTCAGTACAATCTGCTCTGATGCCGCATAGTT
AAGCCAGTATCTGCTCCCTGCTTGTGTGTTGGAGGTCGCTGAGTAGTGCGCGAGCAAAATTTAAGCTACA
ACAAGGCAAGGCTTGACCGACAATTGCATGAAGAATCTGCTTAGGGTTAGGCGTTTTGCGCTGCTTCGCG
ATGTACGGGCCAGATATACGCGTTGACATTGATTATTGACTAGTTATTAATAGTAATCAATTACGGGGTC
ATTAGTTCATAGCCCATATATGGAGTTCCGCGTTACATAACTTACGGTAAATGGCCCGCCTGGCTGACCG
CCCAACGACCCCCGCCCATTGACGTCAATAATGACGTATGTTCCCATAGTAACGCCAATAGGGACTTTCC
ATTGACGTCAATGGGTGGAGTATTTACGGTAAACTGCCCACTTGGCAGTACATCAAGTGTATCATATGCC
AAGTACGCCCCCTATTGACGTCAATGACGGTAAATGGCCCGCCTGGCATTATGCCCAGTACATGACCTTA
TGGGACTTTCCTACTTGGCAGTACATCTACGTATTAGTCATCGCTATTACCATGGTGATGCGGTTTTGGC
AGTACATCAATGGGCGTGGATAGCGGTTTGACTCACGGGGATTTCCAAGTCTCCACCCCATTGACGTCAA
TGGGAGTTTGTTTTGGCACCAAAATCAACGGGACTTTCCAAAATGTCGTAACAACTCCGCCCCATTGACG
CAAATGGGCGGTAGGCGTGTACGGTGGGAGGTCTATATAAGCAGAGCTCTCTGGCTAACTAGAGAACCCA
CTGCTTACTGGCTTATCGAAATTAATACGACTCACTATAGGGAGACCCAAGCTGGCTAGCGTTTAAACTT
AAGCTTAGCGCAGAGGCTTGGGGCAGCCGAGCGGCAGCCAGGCCCCGGCCCGGGCCTCGGTTCCAGAAGG
GAGAGGAGCCCGCCAAGGCGCGCAAGAGAGCGGGCTGCCTCGCAGTCCGAGCCGGAGAGGGAGCGCGAGC
CGCGCCGGCCCCGGACGGCCTCCGAAACCATGGGGGGTTCTCATCATCATCATCATCATGGTATGGCTAG
CATGACTGGTGGACAGCAAATGGGTCGGGATCTGTACGACGATGACGATAAGGTACGCGCCGGCTCCATG
GCGACCGGGCTCGGGGAGCCGGTCTATGGACTTTCCGAAGACGAGGGAGAGTCCCGTATTCTCAGAGTAA
AAGTTGTTTCTGGAATTGATCTCGCCAAAAAGGACATCTTTGGAGCCAGTGATCCGTATGTGAAACTTTC
ATTGTACGTAGCGGATGAGAATAGAGAACTTGCTTTGGTCCAGACAAAAACAATTAAAAAGACACTGAAC
CCAAAATGGAATGAAGAATTTTATTTCAGGGTAAACCCATCTAATCACAGACTCCTATTTGAAGTATTTG
ACGAAAATAGACTGACACGAGACGACTTCCTGGGCCAGGTGGACGTGCCCCTTAGTCACCTTCCGACAGA
AGATCCAACCATGGAGCGACCCTATACATTTAAGGACTTTCTCCTCAGACCAAGAAGTCATAAGTCTCGA
GTTAAGGGATTTTTGCGATTGAAAATGGCCTATATGCCAAAAAATGGAGGTCAAGATGAAGAAAACAGTG
ACCAGAGGGATGACATGGAGCATGGATGGGAAGTTGTTGACTCAAATGACTCGGCTTCTCAGCACCAAGA
GGAACTTCCTCCTCCTCCTCTGCCTCCCGGGTGGGAAGAAAAAGTGGACAATTTAGGCCGAACTTACTAT
GTCAACCACAACAACCGGACCACTCAGTGGCACAGACCAAGCCTGATGGACGTGTCCTCGGAGTCGGACA
ATAACATCAGACAGATCAACCAGGAGGCAGCACACCGGCGCTTCCGCTCCCGCAGGCACATCAGCGAAGA
CTTGGAGCCCGAGCCCTCGGAGGGCGGGGATGTCCCCGAGCCTTGGGAGACCATTTCAGAGGAAGTGAAT
ATCGCTGGAGACTCTCTCGGTCTGGCTCTGCCCCCACCACCGGCCTCCCCAGGATCTCGGACCAGCCCTC
AGGAGCTGTCAGAGGAACTAAGCAGAAGGCTTCAGATCACTCCAGACTCCAATGGGGAACAGTTCAGCTC
TTTGATTCAAAGAGAACCCTCCTCAAGGTTGAGGTCATGCAGTGTCACCGACGCAGTTGCAGAACAGGGC
CATCTACCACCGCCCAGTGCCCCAGCTGGGAGAGCGCGTTCATCAACTGTCACGGGTGGTGAGGAACCAA
CGCCATCAGTGGCCTATGTACATACTACGCCGGGTCTGCCTTCAGGCTGGGAAGAAAGAAAAGATGCTAA
GGGGCGCACATACTATGTCAATCATAACAATCGAACCACAACTTGGACTCGACCTATCATGCAGCTTGCA
GAAGATGGTGCGTCCGGATCAGCCACAAACAGTAACAACCATCTAATCGAGCCTCAGATCCGCCGGCCTC
GTAGCCTCAGCTCGCCAACAGTAACTTTATCTGCCCCGCTGGAGGGTGCCAAGGACTCACCCGTACGTCG
GGCTGTGAAAGACACCCTTTCCAACCCACAGTCCCCACAGCCATCACCTTACAACTCCCCCAAACCACAA
CACAAAGTCACACAGAGCTTCTTGCCACCCGGCTGGGAAATGAGGATAGCGCCAAACGGCCGGCCCTTCT
TCATTGATCATAACACAAAGACTACAACCTGGGAAGATCCACGTTTGAAATTTCCAGTACATATGCGGTC
AAAGACATCTTTAAACCCCAATGACCTTGGCCCCCTTCCTCCTGGCTGGGAAGAAAGAATTCACTTGGAT
GGCCGAACGTTTTATATTGATCATAATAGCAAAATTACTCAGTGGGAAGACCCAAGACTGCAGAACCCAG
CTATTACTGGTCCGGCTGTCCCTTACTCCAGAGAATTTAAGCAGAAATATGACTACTTCAGGAAGAAATT
AAAGAAACCTGCTGATATCCCCAATAGGTTTGAAATGAAACTTCACAGAAATAACATATTTGAAGAGTCC
TATCGGAGAATTATGTCCGTGAAAAGACCAGATGTCCTAAAAGCTAGACTGTGGATTGAGTTTGAATCAG
AGAAAGGTCTTGACTATGGGGGTGTGGCCAGAGAATGGTTCTTCTTACTGTCCAAAGAGATGTTCAACCC
CTACTACGGCCTCTTTGAGTACTCTGCCACGGACAACTACACCCTTCAGATCAACCCTAATTCAGGCCTC
TGTAATGAGGATCATTTGTCCTACTTCACTTTTATTGGAAGAGTTGCTGGTCTGGCCGTATTTCATGGGA
AGCTCTTAGATGGTTTCTTCATTAGACCATTTTACAAGATGATGTTGGGAAAGCAGATAACCCTGAATGA
CATGGAATCTGTGGATAGTGAATATTACAACTCTTTGAAATGGATCCTGGAGAATGACCCTACTGAGCTG
GACCTCATGTTCTGCATAGACGAAGAAAACTTTGGACAGACATATCAAGTGGATTTGAAGCCCAATGGGT
CAGAAATAATGGTCACAAATGAAAACAAAAGGGAATATATCGACTTAGTCATCCAGTGGAGATTTGTGAA
CAGGGTCCAGAAGCAGATGAACGCCTTCTTGGAGGGATTCACAGAACTACTTCCTATTGATTTGATTAAA
ATTTTTGATGAAAATGAGCTGGAGTTGCTCATGTGCGGCCTCGGTGATGTGGATGTGAATGACTGGAGAC
AGCATTCTATTTACAAGAACGGCTACTGCCCAAACCACCCCGTCATTCAGTGGTTCTGGAAGGCTGTGCT
ACTCATGGACGCCGAAAAGCGTATCCGGTTACTGCAGTTTGTCACAGGGACATCGCGAGTACCTATGAAT
GGATTTGCCGAACTTTATGGTTCCAATGGTCCTCAGCTGTTTACAATAGAGCAATGGGGCAGTCCTGAGA
AACTGCCCAGAGCTCACACATCCTTTAATCGCCTTGACTTACCTCCATATGAAACCTTTGAAGATTTACG
AGAGAAACTTCTCATGGCCGTGGAAAATGCTCAAGGATTTGAAGGGGTGGATTAAGCACCCTGTGCCTCG
GGGGTGGTTGTTCTTCAAGCAAGTTCTGCTTGCACTTTTGCATTTGCCTAACAGACTTTTGCAGAGGCGA
TGGAAGGGCGAATTCCAGCACACTGGCGGCCGTTACTAGAGGGCCCGTTTAAACCCGCTGATCAGCCTCG
ACTGTGCCTTCTAGTTGCCAGCCATCTGTTGTTTGCCCCTCCCCCGTGCCTTCCTTGACCCTGGAAGGTG
CCACTCCCACTGTCCTTTCCTAATAAAATGAGGAAATTGCATCGCATTGTCTGAGTAGGTGTCATTCTAT
TCTGGGGGGTGGGGTGGGGCAGGACAGCAAGGGGGAGGATTGGGAAGACAATAGCAGGCATGCTGGGGAT
GCGGTGGGCTCTATGGCTTCTGAGGCGGAAAGAACCAGCTGGGGCTCTAGGGGGTATCCCC
[124 nt withheld, positions 4542-4665]
C
[91 nt withheld, positions 4667-4757]
A
[49 nt withheld, positions 4759-4807]
CCTTTGACGTTGGAGTCCACGTTCTTT
[37 nt withheld, positions 4835-4871]
ACCCTATCTCGGTCTATTCTTTTGATTTATAAGGGATTTTGCCGATTTCGGCCTATTGGTTAAAAAATGA
GCTGATTTAACAAAAATTTAACGCGAATTAATTCTGTGGAATGTGTGTCAGTTAGGGTGTGGAAAGTCCC
CAGGCTCCCCAGCAGGCAGAAGTATGCAAAGCATGCATCTCAATTAGTCAGCAACCAGGTGTGGAAAGTC
CCCAGGCTCCCCAGCAGGCAGAAGTATGCAAAGCATGCATCTCAATTAGTCAGCAACCATAGTCCCGCCC
CTAACTCCGCCCATCCCGCCCCTAACTCCGCCCAGTTCCGCCCATTCTCCGCCCCATGGCTGACTAATTT
TTTTTATTTATGCAGAGGCCGAGGCCGCCTCTGCCTCTGAGCTATTCCAGAAGTAGTGAGGAGGCTTTTT
TGGAGGCCTAGGCTTTTGCAAAAAGCTCCCGGGAGCTTGTATATCCATTTTCGGATCTGATCAGCACGTG
TTGACAATTAATCATCGGCATAGTATATCGGCATAGTATAATACGACAAGGTGAGGAACTAAACCATGGC
CAAGTTGACCAGTGCCGTTCCGGTGCTCACCGCGCGCGACGTCGCCGGAGCGGTCGAGTTCTGGACCGAC
CGGCTCGGGTTCTCCCGGGACTTCGTGGAGGACGACTTCGCCGGTGTGGTCCGGGACGACGTGACCCTGT
TCATCAGCGCGGTCCAGGACCAGGTGGTGCCGGACAACACCCTGGCCTGGGTGTGGGTGCGCGGCCTGGA
CGAGCTGTACGCCGAGTGGTCGGAGGTCGTGTCCACGAACTTCCGGGACGCCTCCGGGCCGGCCATGACC
GAGATCGGCGAGCAGCCGTGGGGGCGGGAGTTCGCCCTGCGCGACCCGGCCGGCAACTGCGTGCACTTCG
TGGCCGAGGAGCAGGACTGACACGTGCTACGAGATTTCGATTCCACCGCCGCCTTCTATGAAAGGTTGGG
CTTCGGAATCGTTTTCCGGGACGCCGGCTGGATGATCCTCCAGCGCGGGGATCTCATGCTGGAGTTCTTC
GCCCACCCCAACTTGTTTATTGCAGCTTATAATGGTTACAAATAAAGCAATAGCATCACAAATTTCACAA
ATAAAGCATTTTTTTCACTGCATTCTAGTTGTGGTTTGTCCAAACTCATCAATGTATCTTATCATGTCTG
TATACCGTCGACCTCTAGCTAGAGCTTGGCGTAATCATGGTCATAGCTGTTTCCTGTGTGAAATTGTTAT
CCGCTCACAATTCCACACAACATACGAGCCGGAAGCATAAAGTGTAAAGCCTGGGGTGCCTAATGAGTGA
GCTAACTCACATTAATTGCGTTGCGCTCACTGCCCGCTTTCCAGTCGGGAAACCTGTCGTGCCAGCTGCA
TTAATGAATCGGCCAACGCGCGGGGAGAGGCGGTTTGCGTATTGGGCGCTCTTCCGCTTCCTCGCTCACT
GACTCGCTGCGCTCGGTCGTTCGGCTGCGGCGAGCGGTATCAGCTCACTCAAAGGCGGTAATACGGTTAT
CCACAGAATCAGGGGATAACGCAGGAAAGAACATGTGAGCAAAAGGCCAGCAAAAGGCCAGGAACCGTAA
AAAGGCCGCGTTGCTGGCGTTTTTCCATAGGCTCCGCCCCCCTGACGAGCATCACAAAAATCGACGCTCA
AGTCAGAGGTGGCGAAACCCGACAGGACTATAAAGATACCAGGCGTTTCCCCCTGGAAGCTCCCTCGTGC
GCTCTCCTGTTCCGACCCTGCCGCTTACCGGATACCTGTCCGCCTTTCTCCCTTCGGGAAGCGTGGCGCT
TTCTCATAGCTCACGCTGTAGGTATCTCAGTTCGGTGTAGGTCGTTCGCTCCAAGCTGGGCTGTGTGCAC
GAACCCCCCGTTCAGCCCGACCGCTGCGCCTTATCCGGTAACTATCGTCTTGAGTCCAACCCGGTAAGAC
ACGACTTATCGCCACTGGCAGCAGCCACTGGTAACAGGATTAGCAGAGCGAGGTATGTAGGCGGTGCTAC
AGAGTTCTTGAAGTGGTGGCCTAACTACGGCTACACTAGAAGAACAGTATTTGGTATCTGCGCTCTGCTG
AAGCCAGTTACCTTCGGAAAAAGAGTTGGTAGCTCTTGATCCGGCAAACAAACCACCGCTGGTAGCGGTG
GTTTTTTTGTTTGCAAGCAGCAGATTACGCGCAGAAAAAAAGGATCTCAAGAAGATCCTTTGATCTTTTC
TACGGGGTCTGACGCTCAGTGGAACGAAAACTCACGTTAAGGGATTTTGGTCATGAGATTATCAAAAAGG
ATCTTCACCTAGATCCTTTTAAATTAAAAATGAAGTTTTAAATCAATCTAAAGTATATATGAGTAAACTT
GGTCTGACAGTTACCAATGCTTAATCAGTGAGGCACCTATCTCAGCGATCTGTCTATTTCGTTCATCCAT
AGTTGCCTGACTCCCCGTCGTGTAGATAACTACGATACGGGAGGGCTTACCATCTGGCCCCAGTGCTGCA
ATGATACCGCGAGACCCACGCTCACCGGCTCCAGATTTATCAGCAATAAACCAGCCAGCCGGAAGGGCCG
AGCGCAGAAGTGGTCCTGCAACTTTATCCGCCTCCATCCAGTCTATTAATTGTTGCCGGGAAGCTAGAGT
AAGTAGTTCGCCAGTTAATAGTTTGCGCAACGTTGTTGCCATTGCTACAGGCATCGTGGTGTCACGCTCG
TCGTTTGGTATGGCTTCATTCAGCTCCGGTTCCCAACGATCAAGGCGAGTTACATGATCCCCCATGTTGT
GCAAAAAAGCGGTTAGCTCCTTCGGTCCTCCGATCGTTGTCAGAAGTAAGTTGGCCGCAGTGTTATCACT
CATGGTTATGGCAGCACTGCATAATTCTCTTACTGTCATGCCATCCGTAAGATGCTTTTCTGTGACTGGT
GAGTACTCAACCAAGTCATTCTGAGAATAGTGTATGCGGCGACCGAGTTGCTCTTGCCCGGCGTCAATAC
GGGATAATACCGCGCCACATAGCAGAACTTTAAAAGTGCTCATCATTGGAAAACGTTCTTCGGGGCGAAA
ACTCTCAAGGATCTTACCGCTGTTGAGATCCAGTTCGATGTAACCCACTCGTGCACCCAACTGATCTTCA
GCATCTTTTACTTTCACCAGCGTTTCTGGGTGAGCAAAAACAGGAAGGCAAAATGCCGCAAAAAAGGGAA
TAAGGGCGACACGGAAATGTTGAATACTCATACTCTTCCTTTTTCAATATTATTGAAGCATTTATCAGGG
TTATTGTCTCATGAGCGGATACATATTTGAATGTATTTAGAAAAATAAACAAATAGGGGTTCCGCGCACA
TTTCCCCGAAAAGTGCCACCTGACGTC
Features (pLannotate 1.2.2; 25 found; start..end, strand, type, name):
     28..80      -  misc_feature   bom (fragment): basis of mobility region from pBR322
    235..614     +  enhancer       CMV enhancer: human cytomegalovirus immediate early enhancer
    615..818     +  promoter       CMV promoter: human cytomegalovirus (CMV) immediate early promoter
    814..847     +  LTR            5' LTR (truncated) (fragment): truncated 5' long terminal repeat (LTR) from HIV-1
    863..881     +  promoter       T7 promoter: promoter for bacteriophage T7 RNA polymerase
    917..1079    +  misc_feature   QBI SP163: strong translational enhancer derived from the 5' UTR of the mouse VEGF gene
   1092..1112    +  CDS            capTEV™ (fragment): composite tag for in vivo biotinylation, TEV protease cleavage, and 6xHis tagging
   1113..1145    +  CDS            T7 tag (gene 10 leader): leader peptide from bacteriophage T7 gene 10 promotes efficient translation in E. coli
   1149..1172    +  CDS            Xpress™ tag: Xpress™ epitope tag, including an enterokinase recognition and cleavage site
   1188..4112    +  CDS            NEDD4L: NED4L_HUMAN - Also known as KIAA0439, NEDL3. Experimental evidence at protein level: Swiss-Prot protein existence level 1. E3 ubiquitin-protein ligase which accepts ubiquitin from an E2 ubiquitin-conjugating enzyme in the form of a thioester and then directly transfers the ubiquitin to targeted substrates. Inhibits TGF- beta signaling by triggering SMAD2 and TGFBR1 ubiquitination and proteasome-dependent degradation. Promotes ubiquitination and internalization of various plasma membrane channels such as ENaC, SCN2A/Nav1.2, SCN3A/Nav1.3, SCN5A/Nav1.5, SCN9A/Nav1.7, SCN10A/Nav1.8, KCNA3/Kv1.3, K
   4272..4496    +  polyA_signal   bGH poly(A) signal: bovine growth hormone polyadenylation signal
   4500..4521    +  promoter       SV40 promoter (fragment): SV40 enhancer and early promoter
   4542..4970    +  rep_origin     f1 ori (sequence partly withheld): f1 bacteriophage origin of replication; arrow indicates direction of (+) strand synthesis
   4984..5313    +  promoter       SV40 promoter: SV40 enhancer and early promoter
   5361..5408    +  promoter       EM7 promoter: synthetic bacterial promoter&nbsp
   5427..5801    +  CDS            BleoR: antibiotic-binding protein; Sh ble from Streptoalloteichus hindustanus; confers resistance to bleomycin, phleomycin, and Zeocin™
   5811..5936    +  CDS            ble (fragment): BLE_KLEPN - Experimental evidence at protein level: Swiss-Prot protein existence level 1. Binding protein with a strong affinity to the bleomycin family of antibiotics. Binds to CL990; an antimitotic-antibiotic compound. From Klebsiella pneumoniae.
   5931..6052    +  polyA_signal   SV40 poly(A) signal: SV40 polyadenylation signal
   6125..6141    -  protein_bind   lac operator: The lac repressor binds to the lac operator to inhibit transcription in E. coli. This inhibition can be relieved by adding lactose or isopropyl-β-D-thiogalactopyranoside (IPTG). lac repressor encoded by lacI
   6149..6179    -  promoter       lac promoter: promoter for the E. coli lac operon
   6194..6215    -  protein_bind   CAP binding site: CAP binding activates transcription in the presence of cAMP. E. coli catabolite activator protein
   6228..6320    -  CDS            lacI (fragment): lac repressor; lacI; The lac repressor binds to the lac operator to inhibit transcription in E. coli. This inhibition can be relieved by adding lactose or isopropyl-β-D-thiogalactopyranoside (IPTG).
   6503..7091    -  rep_origin     ori: high-copy-number ColE1/pMB1/pBR322/pUC origin of replication
   7262..8122    -  CDS            AmpR: β-lactamase; bla; confers resistance to ampicillin, carbenicillin, and related antibiotics
   8123..8227    -  promoter       AmpR promoter: bla
