[The description below was written by a language model from this plasmid's Addgene catalogue record and pLannotate feature annotations shown in this document.]
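Description:
hNedd4-2 CS is a mammalian expression plasmid built on the pcDNA4 HisMax backbone that encodes full-length human Nedd4-2 (NEDD4L, also called NEDL3) carrying a cysteine-to-serine substitution, C942S, in the HECT domain. HECT-type E3 ubiquitin ligases accept ubiquitin from an E2 enzyme as a thioester on a cysteine in this domain. A C-to-S change there is therefore generally used to make a ligase-deficient form, although the record itself only states the mutation. The catalogue entry links the insert to the NEDD4 gene record. However, the insert name, the purpose line and the sequence annotation, which identifies the roughly 2.9 kb open reading frame as NEDD4L, all point to Nedd4-2.

Expression is driven by the CMV immediate early enhancer and promoter. A T7 promoter follows, and then the QBI SP163 element, a translational enhancer derived from the mouse VEGF 5' UTR. The coding sequence is fused at its N terminus to backbone-encoded tags: a polyhistidine stretch (annotated as a fragment of a composite His-containing tag), the T7 gene 10 leader and the Xpress epitope, which includes an enterokinase cleavage site. These allow detection and affinity capture of the protein. The bGH polyadenylation signal terminates the transcript.

A second cassette places the Sh ble gene under both the SV40 early promoter and the bacterial EM7 promoter, with an SV40 poly(A) signal, giving Zeocin selection in mammalian cells. In E. coli the plasmid is maintained through a high-copy ColE1/pUC origin and ampicillin resistance, and an f1 origin is also present. The associated study concerned the interaction of Nedd4-2 with occludin and its effects on tight junctions in collecting duct epithelia, so a likely use is as a comparison to the wild-type ligase.
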