Addgene plasmid #86041: hNedd4-2 CS
Purpose: full length NeddL3 with C to S mutation with His Xpress tag
Depositing lab: Christie Thomas. Depositing organization: University of Iowa. Publication: Nedd4-2 interacts with occludin to inhibit tight junction formation and enhance paracellular conductance in collecting duct epithelia. Raikwar NS, Vandewalle A, Thomas CP. Am J Physiol Renal Physiol. 2010 Aug;299(2):F436-44. doi: 10.1152/ajprenal.00674.2009. Epub 2010 May 26. PubMed 20504882.
Backbone
  Vector backbone: pcDNA4 HisMax
  Backbone manufacturer: thermofisher
  Vector type: Mammalian Expression
Growth in bacteria
  Bacterial resistance: Ampicillin, 100 μg/mL
  Growth temperature: 37°C
  Growth strain: DH5alpha
  Copy number: High Copy
Gene/Insert
  Gene/Insert name: hNeddL3 with C to S mutation in HECT domain (alt name: NM_001144967.2)
  Species: H. sapiens (human)
  Insert size (bp): 3035
  Mutation: C942S mutation in HECT domain
  Entrez Gene: NEDD4 (a.k.a. NEDD4-1, RPF1)
  Promoter: CMV
  Tag / fusion protein: His and Xpress (N terminal on backbone)
  Cloning method: Unknown
  Sequencing primers: 5′ CMV-F; 3′ BGH-Rev
Terms and licenses: Academic/Nonprofit Terms; Industry Terms: Not Available to Industry
How to cite: hNedd4-2 CS was a gift from Christie Thomas (Addgene plasmid # 86041 ; http://n2t.net/addgene:86041 ; RRID:Addgene_86041)
